Addgene plasmid #192613: pAAV-CAG-RiboL1-jGCaMP8m
Purpose: AAV transfer plasmid for CAG mediated expression of soma-targeted (RiboL1) jGCaMP8m.
Depositing lab: Marianne Fyhn. Depositing organization: University of Oslo. Publication: An updated suite of viral vectors for in vivo calcium imaging using intracerebral and retro-orbital injections in male mice. Grodem S, Nymoen I, Vatne GH, Rogge FS, Bjornsdottir V, Lensjo KK, Fyhn M. Nat Commun. 2023 Feb 4;14(1):608. doi: 10.1038/s41467-023-36324-3. PubMed 36739289.
Backbone
  Vector backbone: pAAV
  Backbone size w/o insert (bp): 4742
  Total vector size (bp): 6740
  Vector type: Mammalian Expression, AAV
Growth in bacteria
  Bacterial resistance: Ampicillin, 100 μg/mL
  Growth temperature: 30°C
  Growth strain: NEB Stable
  Copy number: High Copy
Gene/Insert
  Gene/Insert name: RiboL1-jGCaMP8m
  Insert size (bp): 1998
  Tag / fusion protein: 6xHis (N terminal on insert)
Resource information
  A portion of this plasmid was derived from a plasmid made by: jGCaMP8m from plasmid #162375.
Terms and licenses: Academic/Nonprofit Terms; Industry Terms: Not Available to Industry
Depositor comments: CAG backbone plasmid: #59462.
How to cite: pAAV-CAG-RiboL1-jGCaMP8m was a gift from Marianne Fyhn (Addgene plasmid # 192613 ; http://n2t.net/addgene:192613 ; RRID:Addgene_192613)
