[The description below was written by a language model from this plasmid's Addgene catalogue record and pLannotate feature annotations shown in this document.]
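Description:
pAAV-CAG-RiboL1-jGCaMP8m is an AAV transfer plasmid of about 6.7 kb for mammalian expression of a soma-targeted genetically encoded calcium indicator. It is propagated in E. coli through a high-copy ColE1/pUC-type origin and selected with ampicillin (β-lactamase under its own promoter). An f1 phage origin and short lacZα and lacI remnants are carried over from the cloning backbone. The expression cassette lies between two AAV2 inverted terminal repeats, which are the cis elements needed for replication and packaging of the intervening DNA into recombinant AAV particles. One ITR is annotated only as a fragment. The recorded use of a recombination-deficient strain is consistent with the known instability of these repeats.

Expression is driven by the CAG promoter, annotated here as its component parts: the CMV immediate-early enhancer, the chicken β-actin promoter and chimeric intron sequence, which together give strong, broadly active transcription. The roughly 2 kb insert encodes jGCaMP8m with an N-terminal 6xHis tag. The automated annotation labels this region as a GCaMP6s fragment because of sequence similarity. It is followed in the feature order by the human ribosomal protein RPL10A (L10a), which corresponds to the "RiboL1" tether. Attaching the sensor to a ribosomal subunit protein restricts fluorescence largely to the cell body and reduces contaminating neuropil signal. A WPRE downstream of the coding sequence enhances transcript stability and expression, and an SV40 polyadenylation signal terminates the message.

According to the record, the construct belongs to a set of viral vectors for in vivo calcium imaging in mice, delivered by intracerebral or retro-orbital injection.
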