Features (pLannotate 1.2.2; 18 found; start..end, strand, type, name):
    182..770     -  rep_origin     ori: high-copy-number ColE1/pMB1/pBR322/pUC origin of replication
    941..1801    -  CDS            AmpR: β-lactamase; bla; confers resistance to ampicillin, carbenicillin, and related antibiotics
   1802..1906    -  promoter       AmpR promoter: bla
   1959..2387    -  rep_origin     f1 ori (sequence partly withheld): f1 bacteriophage origin of replication; arrow indicates direction of (+) strand synthesis
   2392..2461    -  CDS            lacZα (fragment): LacZα fragment of β-galactosidase; lacZ fragment
   2456..2588    -  repeat_region  AAV2 ITR (fragment): inverted terminal repeat of adeno-associated virus serotype 2 inverted
   2649..2897    +  enhancer       CMV enhancer (fragment): human cytomegalovirus immediate early enhancer
   2899..3176    +  promoter       chicken β-actin promoter: No description available
   3177..3312    +  intron         hybrid intron (fragment): hybrid between chicken β-actin (CBA) and minute virus of mice (MMV) introns (Gray et al., 2011)
   3401..3531    +  intron         chimeric intron (fragment): chimera between introns from chicken β-actin and rabbit β-globin
   3697..4866    +  CDS            GCaMP6s (fragment): improved fluorescent protein-based calcium sensor (Chen et al., 2013)
   4948..5595    +  CDS            RPL10A (sequence withheld): RL10A_HUMAN - Also known as NEDD6. Experimental evidence at protein level: Swiss-Prot protein existence level 1. Component of the large ribosomal subunit. From Homo sapiens (Human).
   5614..5639    +  misc_feature   MCS (fragment): pBluescript multiple cloning site
   5639..6227    +  misc_feature   WPRE: woodchuck hepatitis virus posttranscriptional regulatory element
   6270..6391    -  polyA_signal   SV40 poly(A) signal: SV40 polyadenylation signal
   6414..6482    -  CDS            large T antigen (fragment): large T antigen from SV40 (simian virus 40)
   6553..6686    +  repeat_region  AAV2 ITR: inverted terminal repeat of adeno-associated virus serotype 2 inverted
   6680..6736    -  CDS            lacI (fragment): lac repressor; lacI; The lac repressor binds to the lac operator to inhibit transcription in E. coli. This inhibition can be relieved by adding lactose or isopropyl-β-D-thiogalactopyranoside (IPTG).
>Addgene plasmid #192613 | pAAV-CAG-RiboL1-jGCaMP8m | addgene full sequence | sequence record 379941 | Addgene NGS Result
CTTCCGCTTCCTCGCTCACTGACTCGCTGCGCTCGGTCGTTCGGCTGCGGCGAGCGGTATCAGCTCACTC
AAAGGCGGTAATACGGTTATCCACAGAATCAGGGGATAACGCAGGAAAGAACATGTGAGCAAAAGGCCAG
CAAAAGGCCAGGAACCGTAAAAAGGCCGCGTTGCTGGCGTTTTTCCATAGGCTCCGCCCCCCTGACGAGC
ATCACAAAAATCGACGCTCAAGTCAGAGGTGGCGAAACCCGACAGGACTATAAAGATACCAGGCGTTTCC
CCCTGGAAGCTCCCTCGTGCGCTCTCCTGTTCCGACCCTGCCGCTTACCGGATACCTGTCCGCCTTTCTC
CCTTCGGGAAGCGTGGCGCTTTCTCATAGCTCACGCTGTAGGTATCTCAGTTCGGTGTAGGTCGTTCGCT
CCAAGCTGGGCTGTGTGCACGAACCCCCCGTTCAGCCCGACCGCTGCGCCTTATCCGGTAACTATCGTCT
TGAGTCCAACCCGGTAAGACACGACTTATCGCCACTGGCAGCAGCCACTGGTAACAGGATTAGCAGAGCG
AGGTATGTAGGCGGTGCTACAGAGTTCTTGAAGTGGTGGCCTAACTACGGCTACACTAGAAGAACAGTAT
TTGGTATCTGCGCTCTGCTGAAGCCAGTTACCTTCGGAAAAAGAGTTGGTAGCTCTTGATCCGGCAAACA
AACCACCGCTGGTAGCGGTGGTTTTTTTGTTTGCAAGCAGCAGATTACGCGCAGAAAAAAAGGATCTCAA
GAAGATCCTTTGATCTTTTCTACGGGGTCTGACGCTCAGTGGAACGAAAACTCACGTTAAGGGATTTTGG
TCATGAGATTATCAAAAAGGATCTTCACCTAGATCCTTTTAAATTAAAAATGAAGTTTTAAATCAATCTA
AAGTATATATGAGTAAACTTGGTCTGACAGTTACCAATGCTTAATCAGTGAGGCACCTATCTCAGCGATC
TGTCTATTTCGTTCATCCATAGTTGCCTGACTCCCCGTCGTGTAGATAACTACGATACGGGAGGGCTTAC
CATCTGGCCCCAGTGCTGCAATGATACCGCGAGACCCACGCTCACCGGCTCCAGATTTATCAGCAATAAA
CCAGCCAGCCGGAAGGGCCGAGCGCAGAAGTGGTCCTGCAACTTTATCCGCCTCCATCCAGTCTATTAAT
TGTTGCCGGGAAGCTAGAGTAAGTAGTTCGCCAGTTAATAGTTTGCGCAACGTTGTTGCCATTGCTACAG
GCATCGTGGTGTCACGCTCGTCGTTTGGTATGGCTTCATTCAGCTCCGGTTCCCAACGATCAAGGCGAGT
TACATGATCCCCCATGTTGTGCAAAAAAGCGGTTAGCTCCTTCGGTCCTCCGATCGTTGTCAGAAGTAAG
TTGGCCGCAGTGTTATCACTCATGGTTATGGCAGCACTGCATAATTCTCTTACTGTCATGCCATCCGTAA
GATGCTTTTCTGTGACTGGTGAGTACTCAACCAAGTCATTCTGAGAATAGTGTATGCGGCGACCGAGTTG
CTCTTGCCCGGCGTCAATACGGGATAATACCGCGCCACATAGCAGAACTTTAAAAGTGCTCATCATTGGA
AAACGTTCTTCGGGGCGAAAACTCTCAAGGATCTTACCGCTGTTGAGATCCAGTTCGATGTAACCCACTC
GTGCACCCAACTGATCTTCAGCATCTTTTACTTTCACCAGCGTTTCTGGGTGAGCAAAAACAGGAAGGCA
AAATGCCGCAAAAAAGGGAATAAGGGCGACACGGAAATGTTGAATACTCATACTCTTCCTTTTTCAATAT
TATTGAAGCATTTATCAGGGTTATTGTCTCATGAGCGGATACATATTTGAATGTATTTAGAAAAATAAAC
AAATAGGGGTTCCGCGCACATTTCCCCGAAAAGTGCCACCTAAATTGTAAGCGTTAATATTTTGTTAAAA
TTCGCGTTAAATTTTTGTTAAATCAGCTCATTTTTTAACCAATAGGCCGAAATCGGCAAAATCCCTTATA
AATCAAAAGAATAGACCGAGATAGGGT
[37 nt withheld, positions 2058-2094]
AAAGAACGTGGACTCCAACGTCAAAGG
[49 nt withheld, positions 2122-2170]
T
[91 nt withheld, positions 2172-2262]
G
[124 nt withheld, positions 2264-2387]
CCCATTCGCCATTCAGGCTGCGCAACTGTTGGGAAGGGCGATCGGTGCGGGCCTCTTCGCTATTACGCCA
GCTGCGCGCTCGCTCGCTCACTGAGGCCGCCCGGGCAAAGCCCGGGCGTCGGGCGACCTTTGGTCGCCCG
GCCTCAGTGAGCGAGCGAGCGCGCAGAGAGGGAGTGGCCAACTCCATCACTAGGGGTTCCTTGTAGTTAA
TGATTAACCCGCCATGCTACTTATCTACGTAGCCATGCTCTAGGAAGAGTACCATTGACGTCAATAATGA
CGTATGTTCCCATAGTAACGCCAATAGGGACTTTCCATTGACGTCAATGGGTGGAGTATTTACGGTAAAC
TGCCCACTTGGCAGTACATCAAGTGTATCATATGCCAAGTACGCCCCCTATTGACGTCAATGACGGTAAA
TGGCCCGCCTGGCATTATGCCCAGTACATGACCTTATGGGACTTTCCTACTTGGCAGTACATCTACGTAT
TAGTCATCGCTATTACCATGGTCGAGGTGAGCCCCACGTTCTGCTTCACTCTCCCCATCTCCCCCCCCTC
CCCACCCCCAATTTTGTATTTATTTATTTTTTAATTATTTTGTGCAGCGATGGGGGCGGGGGGGGGGGGG
GGGCGCGCGCCAGGSGGGGSGGGGSGGGGSGAGGGGSGGGGSGGGGSGAGGSGGAGAGGTGCGGCGGCAG
CCAATCAGAGCGGCGCGCTCCGAAAGTTTCCTTTTATGGCGAGGCGGCGGCGGCGGCGGCCCTATAAAAA
GCGAAGCGCGCGGCGGGCGGGAGTCGCTGCGCGCTGCCTTCGCCCCGTGCCCCGCTCCGCCGCCGCCTCG
CGCCGCCCGCCCCGGCTCTGACTGACCGCGTTACTCCCACAGGTGAGCGGGCGGGACGGCCCTTCTCCTC
CGGGCTGTAATTAGCGCTTGGTTTAATGACGGCTTGTTTCTTTTCTGTGGCTGCGTGAAAGCCTTGAGGG
GCTCCGGGAGGGCCCTTTGTGCGGGGGGAGCGGCTCGGGGCTGTCCGCGGGGGGACGGCTGCCTTCGGGG
GGGACGGGGCAGGGCGGGGTTCGGCTTCTGGCGTGTGACCGGCGGCTCTAGAGCCTCTGCTAACCATGTT
CATGCCTTCTTCTTTTTCCTACAGCTCCTGGGCAACGTGCTGGTTATTGTGCTGTCTCATCATTTTGGCA
AAGAATTGGATCCACCCGCCACCATGCATCATCACCATCATCACACGCGTCGCAAGAAGACCTTCAAGGA
GGTGGCCACCGCCGTGAAGATCATCGGCCGCCTGATGGGCCTGAAGATCAACGTCTATATCAAGGCCGAC
AAGCAGAAGAACGGCATCAAGGCGAACTTCCACATCCGCCACAACATCGAGGACGGCGGCGTGCAGCTCG
CCTACCACTACCAGCAGAACACCCCCATCGGCGACGGCCCCGTGCTGCTGCCCGACAACCACTACCTGAG
CGTGGAGTCCAAACTTTCGAAAGACCCCAACGAGAAGCGCGATCACATGGTCCTGCTGGAGTTCGTGACC
GCCGCCGGGATCACTCTCGGCATGGACGAGCTGTACAAGGGCGGTACCGGAGGGAGCATGGTGAGCAAGG
GCGAGGAGCTGTTCACCGGGGTGGTGCCCATCCTGGTCGAGCTGGACGGCGACGTAAACGGCCACAAGTT
CAGCGTGTCCGGCGAGGGTGAGGGCGATGCCACCTACGGCAAGCTGACCCTGAAGTTCATCTGCACCACC
GGCAAGCTGCCCGTGCCCTGGCCCACCCTCGTGACCACCCTGACCTACGGCGTGCAGTGCTTCAGCCGCT
ACCCCGACCACATGAAGCAGCACGACTTCTTCAAGTCCGCCATGCCCGAAGGCTACATCCAGGAGCGCAC
CATCTTCTTCAAGGACGACGGCAACTACAAGACCCGCGCCGAGGTGAAGTTCGAGGGCGACACCCTGGTG
AACCGCATCGAGCTGAAGGGCATCGACTTCAAGGAGGACGGCAACATCCTGGGGCACAAGCTGGAGTACA
ACCTGCCGGACCAACTGACTGAAGAGCAGATCGCAGAATACAAAGAGGCTTTCTCCCTATTTGACAAGGA
CGGGGATGGGACAATAACAACCAAGGAGCTGGGGACGGTGATGCGGTCTCTGGGGCAGAACCCCACAGAA
GCAGAGCTGCAGGACATGATCAATGAAGTAGATGCCGACGGTGACGGCACAATCGACTTCCCTGAGTTCC
TGACAATGATGGCAAGAAAAATGAAATACAGGGACACGGAAGAAGAAATTAGAGAAGCGTTCGGTGTGTT
TGATAAGGATGGCAATGGCTACATCAGTGCAGCAGAGCTTCGCCACGTGATGACAAACCTTGGAGAGAAG
TTAACAGATGAAGAGGTTGATGAAATGATCAGGGAAGCAGACATCGATGGGGATGGTCAGGTAAACTACG
AAGAGTTTGTACAAATGATGACAGCGAAGGGGGGCAGCGGTGGGTCTGGAGGGACTGGGGGTAGCGGTGG
TAGCGGTGGGACAGGGGGAAGCGGCGGTAGTGGTGGAACA
[648 nt withheld, positions 4948-5595]
TAGGGCGCGCCCCTGCAGGGAATTCGATATCAAGCTTATCGATAATCAACCTCTGGATTACAAAATTTGT
GAAAGATTGACTGGTATTCTTAACTATGTTGCTCCTTTTACGCTATGTGGATACGCTGCTTTAATGCCTT
TGTATCATGCTATTGCTTCCCGTATGGCTTTCATTTTCTCCTCCTTGTATAAATCCTGGTTGCTGTCTCT
TTATGAGGAGTTGTGGCCCGTTGTCAGGCAACGTGGCGTGGTGTGCACTGTGTTTGCTGACGCAACCCCC
ACTGGTTGGGGCATTGCCACCACCTGTCAGCTCCTTTCCGGGACTTTCGCTTTCCCCCTCCCTATTGCCA
CGGCGGAACTCATCGCCGCCTGCCTTGCCCGCTGCTGGACAGGGGCTCGGCTGTTGGGCACTGACAATTC
CGTGGTGTTGTCGGGGAAATCATCGTCCTTTCCTTGGCTGCTCGCCTGTGTTGCCACCTGGATTCTGCGC
GGGACGTCCTTCTGCTACGTCCCTTCGGCCCTCAATCCAGCGGACCTTCCTTCCCGCGGCCTGCTGCCGG
CTCTGCGGCCTCTTCCGCGTCTTCGCCTTCGCCCTCAGACGAGTCGGATCTCCCTTTGGGCCGCCTCCCC
GCATCGATACCGTCGACCCGGGCGGCCGCTTCGAGCAGACATGATAAGATACATTGATGAGTTTGGACAA
ACCACAACTAGAATGCAGTGAAAAAAATGCTTTATTTGTGAAATTTGTGATGCTATTGCTTTATTTGTAA
CCATTATAAGCTGCAATAAACAAGTTAACAACAACAATTGCATTCATTTTATGTTTCAGGTTCAGGGGGA
GATGTGGGAGGTTTTTTAAAGCAAGTAAAACCTCTACAAATGTGGTAAAATCGATAAGGATCTTCCTAGA
GCATGGCTACGTAGATAAGTAGCATGGCGGGTTAATCATTAACTACAAGGAACCCCTAGTGATGGAGTTG
GCCACTCCCTCTCTGCGCGCTCGCTCGCTCACTGAGGCCGGGCGACCAAAGGTCGCCCGACGCCCGGGCT
TTGCCCGGGCGGCCTCAGTGAGCGAGCGAGCGCGCAGCTGCATTAATGAATCGGCCAACGCGCGGGGAGA
GGCGGTTTGCGTATTGGGCGCT
